Addgene plasmid #235973: pME_Cp_UAV_sfGFP
Purpose: Universal acceptor vector with sfGFP placeholder for lvl0 assembly
Depositing lab: Tobias Erb. Depositing organization: Max Planck Institute for Terrestrial Microbiology. Publication: A modular high-throughput approach for advancing synthetic biology in the chloroplast of Chlamydomonas. Inckemann RM, Chotel T, Burgis M, Brinkmann CK, Andreas L, Baumann J, Sharma P, Klose M, Barrett J, Ries F, Paczia N, Glatter T, Mackinder LCM, Willmund F, Erb TJ. Nat Plants. 2025 Nov;11(11):2332-2349. doi: 10.1038/s41477-025-02126-2. Epub 2025 Nov 3. PubMed 41184475.
Backbone
  Vector backbone: pSB1C3
  Backbone size w/o insert (bp): 2093
  Vector type: Synthetic Biology
Growth in bacteria
  Bacterial resistance: Chloramphenicol, 25 μg/mL
  Growth temperature: 37°C
  Growth strain: DH5alpha
  Copy number: High Copy
Gene/Insert
  Gene/Insert name: UAV_sfGFP
  Species: Aequoria victoria
  Insert size (bp): 1034
  Cloning method: Restriction Enzyme; 5′ cloning site BsmBI (destroyed during cloning); 3′ cloning site BsmBI (destroyed during cloning)
  Sequencing primers: 5′ CGTATCACGAGGCAGAATTTC; 3′ CCTGCATAACGCGAAGTAATC
Terms and licenses: Academic/Nonprofit Terms; Industry Terms: Not Available to Industry
Depositor comments: Please visit https://doi.org/10.1101/2024.05.08.593163 for bioRxiv preprint.
How to cite: pME_Cp_UAV_sfGFP was a gift from Tobias Erb (Addgene plasmid # 235973 ; http://n2t.net/addgene:235973 ; RRID:Addgene_235973)
