[The description below was written by a language model from this plasmid's Addgene catalogue record and pLannotate feature annotations shown in this document.]
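Description:
pME_Cp_UAV_sfGFP is a small (about 3.1 kb) synthetic-biology cloning vector built on the pSB1C3 BioBrick backbone. It serves as the universal acceptor vector for level 0 part assembly in a modular cloning toolkit developed for engineering the Chlamydomonas chloroplast. It is propagated in E. coli from a high-copy ColE1/pUC-type origin and selected with chloramphenicol. Resistance comes from the cat gene, which is driven by its native promoter and followed by the lambda t0 terminator.

The roughly 1 kb insert is a superfolder GFP placeholder cassette that sits between the BioBrick prefix and suffix. The sfGFP coding sequence, a robustly folding GFP variant derived from Aequorea victoria, is followed by the rrnB T1 and T7Te terminators. Additional backbone terminators, a putative bacterial terminator upstream and the his operon terminator downstream, insulate the cloning region from read-through transcription. The feature table does not annotate a promoter or ribosome binding site for sfGFP, although there is an unannotated stretch of about 190 bp between the prefix and the coding sequence.

In acceptor vectors of this kind, an incoming part replaces the fluorescent placeholder during Type IIS restriction-ligation, so colonies that have lost fluorescence can be picked as likely correct clones. The record describes the sfGFP only as a placeholder and does not spell out this screening scheme. It also does not say which enzyme sites are used to release the placeholder. BsmBI is listed only as the enzyme used to install the cassette, and those sites were destroyed during cloning. The resulting level 0 parts are presumably intended for assembly into higher-level chloroplast expression constructs.
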