Features (pLannotate 1.2.2; 11 found; start..end, strand, type, name):
    524..618     -  terminator     lambda t0 terminator: transcription terminator from phage lambda
    642..1298    -  CDS            cat: CAT_ECOLX - Experimental evidence at protein level: Swiss-Prot protein existence level 1. This enzyme is an effector of chloramphenicol resistance in bacteria. From Escherichia coli. This protein is used as a marker in many commonly used cloning vectors, such as pACYC184.
   1299..1396    -  promoter       cat promoter: promoter of the E. coli cat gene encoding chloramphenicol acetyltransferase
   1482..1525    -  terminator     bacterial terminator: putative bacterial transcription terminator
   1528..1549    +  misc_feature   BioBrick prefix: BioBrick prefix for parts that do not start with "ATG"
   1738..2451    +  CDS            superfolder GFP: GFP variant that folds robustly even when fused to poorly folded proteins (Pédelacq et al., 2006)
   2463..2534    +  terminator     rrnB T1 terminator: transcription terminator T1 from the E. coli rrnB gene
   2550..2577    +  terminator     T7Te terminator: phage T7 early transcription terminator
   2608..2627    +  misc_feature   BioBrick suffix: universal suffix for all parts
   2628..2685    +  terminator     his operon terminator: This putative transcriptin terminator from the E. coli his operon has a 2-bp deletion introduced during synthesis. Its efficiency has not been determined.
   2880..341     -  rep_origin     ori (across the origin): high-copy-number ColE1/pMB1/pBR322/pUC origin of replication
>Addgene plasmid #235973 | pME_Cp_UAV_sfGFP | addgene full sequence | sequence record 471536 | Addgene NGS Result
GCTGTGTGCACGAACCCCCCGTTCAGCCCGACCGCTGCGCCTTATCCGGTAACTATCGTCTTGAGTCCAA
CCCGGTAAGACACGACTTATCGCCACTGGCAGCAGCCACTGGTAACAGGATTAGCAGAGCGAGGTATGTA
GGCGGTGCTACAGAGTTCTTGAAGTGGTGGCCTAACTACGGCTACACTAGAAGAACAGTATTTGGTATCT
GCGCTCTGCTGAAGCCAGTTACCTTCGGAAAAAGAGTTGGTAGCTCTTGATCCGGCAAACAAACCACCGC
TGGTAGCGGTGGTTTTTTTGTTTGCAAGCAGCAGATTACGCGCAGAAAAAAAGGATCTCAAGAAGATCCT
TTGATCTTTTCTACGGGGTCTGACGCTCAGTGGAACGAAAACTCACGTTAAGGGATTTTGGTCATGAGAT
TATCAAAAAGGATCTTCACCTAGATCCTTTTAAATTAAAAATGAAGTTTTAAATCAATCTAAAGTATATA
TGAGTAAACTTGGTCTGACAGCTCGAGGCTTGGATTCTCACCAATAAAAAACGCCCGGCGGCAACCGAGC
GTTCTGAACAAATCCAGATGGAGTTCTGAGGTCATTACTGGATCTATCAACAGGAGTCCAAGCGAGCTCG
ATATCAAATTACGCCCCGCCCTGCCACTCGTCGCAGTACTGTTGTAATTCATTAAGCATTCTGCCGACAT
GGAAGCCATCACAAACGGCATGATGAACCTGAATCGCCAGCGGCATCAGCACCTTGTCGCCTTGCGTATA
ATATTTGCCCATGGTGAAAACGGGGGCGAAGAAGTTGTCCATATTGGCCACGTTTAAATCAAAACTGGTG
AAACTCACCCAGGGATTGGCTGATACGAAAAACATATTCTCAATAAACCCTTTAGGGAAATAGGCCAGGT
TTTCACCGTAACACGCCACATCTTGCGAATATATGTGTAGAAACTGCCGGAAATCGTCGTGGTATTCACT
CCAGAGTGATGAAAACGTTTCAGTTTGCTCATGGAAAACGGTGTAACAAGGGTGAACACTATCCCATATC
ACCAGCTCACCGTCTTTCATTGCCATACGAAATTCCGGATGAGCATTCATCAGGCGGGCAAGAATGTGAA
TAAAGGCCGGATAAAACTTGTGCTTATTTTTCTTTACGGTCTTTAAAAAGGCCGTAATATCCAGCTGAAC
GGTCTGGTTATAGGTACATTGAGCAACTGACTGAAATGCCTCAAAATGTTCTTTACGATGCCATTGGGAT
ATATCAACGGTGGTATATCCAGTGATTTTTTTCTCCATTTTAGCTTCCTTAGCTCCTGAAAATCTCGATA
ACTCAAAAAATACGCCCGGTAGTGATCTTATTTCATTATGGTGAAAGTTGGAACCTCTTACGTGCCCGAT
CAACTCGAGTGCCACCTGACGTCTAAGAAACCATTATTATCATGACATTAACCTATAAAAATAGGCGTAT
CACGAGGCAGAATTTCAGATAAAAAAAATCCTTAGCTTTCGCTAAGGATGATTTCTGGAATTCGCGGCCG
CTTCTAGAGCGATGAGTGGTCTCGTGAGACGGAAAGTGAAACGTGATTTCATGCGTCATTTTGAACATTT
TGTAAATCTTATTTAATAATGTGTGCGGCAATTCACATTTAATTTATGAATGTTTTCTTAACATCGCGGC
AACTCAAGAAACGGCAGGTTCGGATCTTAGCTACTAGAGAAAGAGGAGAAATACTAGATGCGTAAAGGCG
AAGAGCTGTTCACTGGTGTCGTCCCTATTCTGGTGGAACTGGATGGTGATGTCAACGGTCATAAGTTTTC
CGTGCGTGGCGAGGGTGAAGGTGACGCAACTAATGGTAAACTGACGCTGAAGTTCATCTGTACTACTGGT
AAACTGCCGGTTCCTTGGCCGACTCTGGTAACGACGCTGACTTATGGTGTTCAGTGCTTTGCTCGTTATC
CGGACCATATGAAGCAGCATGACTTCTTCAAGTCCGCCATGCCGGAAGGCTATGTGCAGGAACGCACGAT
TTCCTTTAAGGATGACGGCACGTACAAAACGCGTGCGGAAGTGAAATTTGAAGGCGATACCCTGGTAAAC
CGCATTGAGCTGAAAGGCATTGACTTTAAAGAGGACGGCAATATCCTGGGCCATAAGCTGGAATACAATT
TTAACAGCCACAATGTTTACATCACCGCCGATAAACAAAAAAATGGCATTAAAGCGAATTTTAAAATTCG
CCACAACGTGGAGGATGGCAGCGTGCAGCTGGCTGATCACTACCAGCAAAACACTCCAATCGGTGATGGT
CCTGTTCTGCTGCCAGACAATCACTATCTGAGCACGCAAAGCGTTCTGTCTAAAGATCCGAACGAGAAAC
GCGATCATATGGTTCTGCTGGAGTTCGTAACCGCAGCGGGCATCACGCATGGTATGGATGAACTGTACAA
ATGACCAGGCATCAAATAAAACGAAAGGCTCAGTCGAAAGACTGGGCCTTTCGTTTTATCTGTTGTTTGT
CGGTGAACGCTCTCTACTAGAGTCACACTGGCTCACCTTCGGGTGGGCCTTTCTGCGTTTATACGTCTCA
TGAGACCACTCATCGCGACTAGTAGCGGCCGCTGCAGTCCGGCAAAAAAGGGCAAGGTGTCACCACCCTG
CCCTTTTTCTTTAAAACCGAAAAGATTACTTCGCGTTATGCAGGCTTCCTCGCTCACTGACTCGCTGCGC
TCGGTCGTTCGGCTGCGGCGAGCGGTATCAGCTCACTCAAAGGCGGTAATACGGTTATCCACAGAATCAG
GGGATAACGCAGGAAAGAACATGTGAGCAAAAGGCCAGCAAAAGGCCAGGAACCGTAAAAAGGCCGCGTT
GCTGGCGTTTTTCCACAGGCTCCGCCCCCCTGACGAGCATCACAAAAATCGACGCTCAAGTCAGAGGTGG
CGAAACCCGACAGGACTATAAAGATACCAGGCGTTTCCCCCTGGAAGCTCCCTCGTGCGCTCTCCTGTTC
CGACCCTGCCGCTTACCGGATACCTGTCCGCCTTTCTCCCTTCGGGAAGCGTGGCGCTTTCTCATAGCTC
ACGCTGTAGGTATCTCAGTTCGGTGTAGGTCGTTCGCTCCAAGCTGG
